>Addgene plasmid #227134 | pGL4_CRE-CMVmin-BC0498-luc2 | addgene full sequence | sequence record 452570 | Addgene NGS Result
GGCCTAACTGGCCGGTACCTGAGCTCGCTAGCCTCGAGGATATCAAACAAGTTTGTACAAAAAAGCAGGC
TCCCTAACTGGCCGGTACCGAGCTCTTACGCGTGCTAGCGCACCAGACAGTGACGTCAGCTGCCAGATCC
CATGGCCGTCATACTGTGACGTCTTTCAGACACCCCATTGACGTCAATGGGAGAACAGATCTGCCGCCCC
GACTAGCGCACCAGACAGTGACGTCAGCTGCCAGATCCCATGGCCGTCATACTGTGACGTCTTTCAGACA
CCCCATTGACGTCAATGGGAGAACAGATCTGCCGCCCCGACTAGCGGGGGGCTCAACTTTTCTATACAAA
GTTGCGGTACCCGGGTCGAGTAGGCGTGTACGGTGGGAGGCCTATATAAGCAGAGCTCGTTTAGTGAACC
GTCAGATCGCCTGGAGACGCCATCCACGCTGTTTTGACCTCCATAGAAGACACCGGGACCGATCCAGCCC
AACTTTGTATAATAAAGTTGAGCTAGTTGCTAAGTCTGCCGAGTAGAATTAACCCTCACTAAAGGGTAGG
TGACACTATAATCATCATTACTCTAACATTCTCCGTCAACATTACTAATCTACTTCTACCTATAGTGAGT
CGTATTAGTAGACGCGAGTCAATGCATGTACGACAGCTTTCTTGTACAAAGTGGTTCGATATCAAGATCT
GGCCTCGGCGGCCAAGCTTGGCAATCCGGTACTGTTGGTAAAGCCACCATGGAAGATGCCAAAAACATTA
AGAAGGGCCCAGCGCCATTCTACCCACTCGAAGACGGGACCGCCGGCGAGCAGCTGCACAAAGCCATGAA
GCGCTACGCCCTGGTGCCCGGCACCATCGCCTTTACCGACGCACATATCGAGGTGGACATTACCTACGCC
GAGTACTTCGAGATGAGCGTTCGGCTGGCAGAAGCTATGAAGCGCTATGGGCTGAATACAAACCATCGGA
TCGTGGTGTGCAGCGAGAATAGCTTGCAGTTCTTCATGCCCGTGTTGGGTGCCCTGTTCATCGGTGTGGC
TGTGGCCCCAGCTAACGACATCTACAACGAGCGCGAGCTGCTGAACAGCATGGGCATCAGCCAGCCCACC
GTCGTATTCGTGAGCAAGAAAGGGCTGCAAAAGATCCTCAACGTGCAAAAGAAGCTACCGATCATACAAA
AGATCATCATCATGGATAGCAAGACCGACTACCAGGGCTTCCAAAGCATGTACACCTTCGTGACTTCCCA
TTTGCCACCCGGCTTCAACGAGTACGACTTCGTGCCCGAGAGCTTCGACCGGGACAAAACCATCGCCCTG
ATCATGAACAGTAGTGGCAGTACCGGATTGCCCAAGGGCGTAGCCCTACCGCACCGCACCGCTTGTGTCC
GATTCAGTCATGCCCGCGACCCCATCTTCGGCAACCAGATCATCCCCGACACCGCTATCCTCAGCGTGGT
GCCATTTCACCACGGCTTCGGCATGTTCACCACGCTGGGCTACTTGATCTGCGGCTTTCGGGTCGTGCTC
ATGTACCGCTTCGAGGAGGAGCTATTCTTGCGCAGCTTGCAAGACTATAAGATTCAATCTGCCCTGCTGG
TGCCCACACTATTTAGCTTCTTCGCTAAGAGCACTCTCATCGACAAGTACGACCTAAGCAACTTGCACGA
GATCGCCAGCGGCGGGGCGCCGCTCAGCAAGGAGGTAGGTGAGGCCGTGGCCAAACGCTTCCACCTACCA
GGCATCCGCCAGGGCTACGGCCTGACAGAAACAACCAGCGCCATTCTGATCACCCCCGAAGGGGACGACA
AGCCTGGCGCAGTAGGCAAGGTGGTGCCCTTCTTCGAGGCTAAGGTGGTGGACTTGGACACCGGTAAGAC
ACTGGGTGTGAACCAGCGCGGCGAGCTGTGCGTCCGTGGCCCCATGATCATGAGCGGCTACGTTAACAAC
CCCGAGGCTACAAACGCTCTCATCGACAAGGACGGCTGGCTGCACAGCGGCGACATCGCCTACTGGGACG
AGGACGAGCACTTCTTCATCGTGGACCGGCTGAAGAGCCTGATCAAATACAAGGGCTACCAGGTAGCCCC
AGCCGAACTGGAGAGCATCCTGCTGCAACACCCCAACATCTTCGACGCCGGGGTCGCCGGCCTGCCCGAC
GACGATGCCGGCGAGCTGCCCGCCGCAGTCGTCGTGCTGGAACACGGTAAAACCATGACCGAGAAGGAGA
TCGTGGACTATGTGGCCAGCCAGGTTACAACCGCCAAGAAGCTGCGCGGTGGTGTTGTGTTCGTGGACGA
GGTGCCTAAAGGACTGACCGGCAAGTTGGACGCCCGCAAGATCCGCGAGATTCTCATTAAGGCCAAGAAG
GGCGGCAAGATCGCCGTGTAATCTGCTTGCAAGAACTGGTTCAGTAGCTTAAGCCACTTTGTGATCCACC
TTAACAGCCACGGCTTCCCTCCCGAGGTGGAGGAGCAGGCCGCCGGCACCCTGCCCATGAGCTGCGCCCA
GGAGAGCGGCATGGATAGACACCCTGCTGCTTGCGCCAGCGCCAGGATCAACGTCTAACTGCAGTCTAGA
GTCGGGGCGGCCGGCCGCTTCGAGCAGACATGATAAGATACATTGATGAGTTTGGACAAACCACAACTAG
AATGCAGTGAAAAAAATGCTTTATTTGTGAAATTTGTGATGCTATTGCTTTATTTGTAACCATTATAAGC
TGCAATAAACAAGTTAACAACAACAATTGCATTCATTTTATGTTTCAGGTTCAGGGGGAGGTGTGGGAGG
TTTTTTAAAGCAAGTAAAACCTCTACAAATGTGGTAAAATCGATAAGGATCCGTTTGCGTATTGGGCGCT
CTTCCGCTGATCTGCGCAGCACCATGGCCTGAAATAACCTCTGAAAGAGGAACTTGGTTAGCTACCTTCT
GAGGCGGAAAGAACCAGCTGTGGAATGTGTGTCAGTTAGGGTGTGGAAAGTCCCCAGGCTCCCCAGCAGG
CAGAAGTATGCAAAGCATGCATCTCAATTAGTCAGCAACCAGGTGTGGAAAGTCCCCAGGCTCCCCAGCA
GGCAGAAGTATGCAAAGCATGCATCTCAATTAGTCAGCAACCATAGTCCCGCCCCTAACTCCGCCCATCC
CGCCCCTAACTCCGCCCAGTTCCGCCCATTCTCCGCCCCATGGCTGACTAATTTTTTTTATTTATGCAGA
GGCCGAGGCCGCCTCTGCCTCTGAGCTATTCCAGAAGTAGTGAGGAGGCTTTTTTGGAGGCCTAGGCTTT
TGCAAAAAGCTCGATTCTTCTGACACTAGCGCCACCATGAAGAAGCCCGAACTCACCGCTACCAGCGTTG
AAAAATTTCTCATCGAGAAGTTCGACAGTGTGAGCGACCTGATGCAGTTGTCGGAGGGCGAAGAGAGCCG
AGCCTTCAGCTTCGATGTCGGCGGACGCGGCTATGTACTGCGGGTGAATAGCTGCGCTGATGGCTTCTAC
AAAGACCGCTACGTGTACCGCCACTTCGCCAGCGCTGCACTACCCATCCCCGAAGTGTTGGACATCGGCG
AGTTCAGCGAGAGCCTGACATACTGCATCAGTAGACGCGCCCAAGGCGTTACTCTCCAAGACCTCCCCGA
AACAGAGCTGCCTGCTGTGTTACAGCCTGTCGCCGAAGCTATGGATGCTATTGCCGCCGCCGACCTCAGT
CAAACCAGCGGCTTCGGCCCATTCGGGCCCCAAGGCATCGGCCAGTACACAACCTGGCGGGATTTCATTT
GCGCCATTGCTGATCCCCATGTCTACCACTGGCAGACCGTGATGGACGACACCGTGTCCGCCAGCGTAGC
TCAAGCCCTGGACGAACTGATGCTGTGGGCCGAAGACTGTCCCGAGGTGCGCCACCTCGTCCATGCCGAC
TTCGGCAGCAACAACGTCCTGACCGACAACGGCCGCATCACCGCCGTAATCGACTGGTCCGAAGCTATGT
TCGGGGACAGTCAGTACGAGGTGGCCAACATCTTCTTCTGGCGGCCCTGGCTGGCTTGCATGGAGCAGCA
GACTCGCTACTTCGAGCGCCGGCATCCCGAGCTGGCCGGCAGCCCTCGTCTGCGAGCCTACATGCTGCGC
ATCGGCCTGGATCAGCTCTACCAGAGCCTCGTGGACGGCAACTTCGACGATGCTGCCTGGGCTCAAGGCC
GCTGCGATGCCATCGTCCGCAGCGGGGCCGGCACCGTCGGTCGCACACAAATCGCTCGCCGGAGCGCAGC
CGTATGGACCGACGGCTGCGTCGAGGTGCTGGCCGACAGCGGCAACCGCCGGCCCAGTACACGACCGCGC
GCTAAGGAGGTAGGTCGAGTTTAAACTCTAGAACCGGTCATGGCCGCAATAAAATATCTTTATTTTCATT
ACATCTGTGTGTTGGTTTTTTGTGTGTTCGAACTAGATGCTGTCGACCGATGCCCTTGAGAGCCTTCAAC
CCAGTCAGCTCCTTCCGGTGGGCGCGGGGCATGACTATCGTCGCCGCACTTATGACTGTCTTCTTTATCA
TGCAACTCGTAGGACAGGTGCCGGCAGCGCTCTTCCGCTTCCTCGCTCACTGACTCGCTGCGCTCGGTCG
TTCGGCTGCGGCGAGCGGTATCAGCTCACTCAAAGGCGGTAATACGGTTATCCACAGAATCAGGGGATAA
CGCAGGAAAGAACATGTGAGCAAAAGGCCAGCAAAAGGCCAGGAACCGTAAAAAGGCCGCGTTGCTGGCG
TTTTTCCATAGGCTCCGCCCCCCTGACGAGCATCACAAAAATCGACGCTCAAGTCAGAGGTGGCGAAACC
CGACAGGACTATAAAGATACCAGGCGTTTCCCCCTGGAAGCTCCCTCGTGCGCTCTCCTGTTCCGACCCT
GCCGCTTACCGGATACCTGTCCGCCTTTCTCCCTTCGGGAAGCGTGGCGCTTTCTCATAGCTCACGCTGT
AGGTATCTCAGTTCGGTGTAGGTCGTTCGCTCCAAGCTGGGCTGTGTGCACGAACCCCCCGTTCAGCCCG
ACCGCTGCGCCTTATCCGGTAACTATCGTCTTGAGTCCAACCCGGTAAGACACGACTTATCGCCACTGGC
AGCAGCCACTGGTAACAGGATTAGCAGAGCGAGGTATGTAGGCGGTGCTACAGAGTTCTTGAAGTGGTGG
CCTAACTACGGCTACACTAGAAGAACAGTATTTGGTATCTGCGCTCTGCTGAAGCCAGTTACCTTCGGAA
AAAGAGTTGGTAGCTCTTGATCCGGCAAACAAACCACCGCTGGTAGCGGTGGTTTTTTTGTTTGCAAGCA
GCAGATTACGCGCAGAAAAAAAGGATCTCAAGAAGATCCTTTGATCTTTTCTACGGGGTCTGACGCTCAG
TGGAACGAAAACTCACGTTAAGGGATTTTGGTCATGAGATTATCAAAAAGGATCTTCACCTAGATCCTTT
TAAATTAAAAATGAAGTTTTAAATCAATCTAAAGTATATATGAGTAAACTTGGTCTGACAGCGGCCGCAA
ATGCTAAACCACTGCAGTGGTTACCAGTGCTTGATCAGTGAGGCACCGATCTCAGCGATCTGCCTATTTC
GTTCGTCCATAGTGGCCTGACTCCCCGTCGTGTAGATCACTACGATTCGTGAGGGCTTACCATCAGGCCC
CAGCGCAGCAATGATGCCGCGAGAGCCGCGTTCACCGGCCCCCGATTTGTCAGCAATGAACCAGCCAGCA
GGGAGGGCCGAGCGAAGAAGTGGTCCTGCTACTTTGTCCGCCTCCATCCAGTCTATGAGCTGCTGTCGTG
ATGCTAGAGTAAGAAGTTCGCCAGTGAGTAGTTTCCGAAGAGTTGTGGCCATTGCTACTGGCATCGTGGT
ATCACGCTCGTCGTTCGGTATGGCTTCGTTCAACTCTGGTTCCCAGCGGTCAAGCCGGGTCACATGATCA
CCCATATTATGAAGAAATGCAGTCAGCTCCTTAGGGCCTCCGATCGTTGTCAGAAGTAAGTTGGCCGCGG
TGTTGTCGCTCATGGTAATGGCAGCACTACACAATTCTCTTACCGTCATGCCATCCGTAAGATGCTTTTC
CGTGACCGGCGAGTACTCAACCAAGTCGTTTTGTGAGTAGTGTATACGGCGACCAAGCTGCTCTTGCCCG
GCGTCTATACGGGACAACACCGCGCCACATAGCAGTACTTTGAAAGTGCTCATCATCGGGAATCGTTCTT
CGGGGCGGAAAGACTCAAGGATCTTGCCGCTATTGAGATCCAGTTCGATATAGCCCACTCTTGCACCCAG
TTGATCTTCAGCATCTTTTACTTTCACCAGCGTTTCGGGGTGTGCAAAAACAGGCAAGCAAAATGCCGCA
AAGAAGGGAATGAGTGCGACACGAAAATGTTGGATGCTCATACTCGTCCTTTTTCAATATTATTGAAGCA
TTTATCAGGGTTACTAGTACGTCTCTCAAGGATAAGTAAGTAATATTAAGGTACGGGAGGTATTGGACAG
GCCGCAATAAAATATCTTTATTTTCATTACATCTGTGTGTTGGTTTTTTGTGTGAATCGATAGTACTAAC
ATACGCTCTCCATCAAAACAAAACGAAACAAAACAAACTAGCAAAATAGGCTGTCCCCAGTGCAAGTGCA
GGTGCCAGAACATTTCTCT
Features (pLannotate 1.2.2; 23 found; start..end, strand, type, name):
     47..71      +  protein_bind   attB1: mutant version of attB; recombination site for the Gateway® BP reaction BP Clonase™
    171..193     +  promoter       CMV promoter (fragment): human cytomegalovirus (CMV) immediate early promoter
    279..301     +  promoter       CMV promoter (fragment): human cytomegalovirus (CMV) immediate early promoter
    334..354     -  protein_bind   attB4: mutant version of attB; core recombination site for the Gateway® BP reaction BP Clonase™
    370..407     +  promoter       minimal CMV promoter: human cytomegalovirus (CMV) immediate early promoter
    490..510     +  protein_bind   attB3: mutant version of attB; core recombination site for the Gateway® BP reaction BP Clonase™
    537..555     +  promoter       T3 promoter: promoter for bacteriophage T3 RNA polymerase
    619..637     -  promoter       T7 promoter: promoter for bacteriophage T7 RNA polymerase
    664..684     -  protein_bind   attB2: mutant version of attB; core recombination site for the Gateway® BP reaction BP Clonase™
    749..2401    +  CDS            luciferase: firefly luciferase synthetic luc2 version of the luciferase gene
   2405..2452    +  CDS            hCL1: non-ORF yeast peptide conferring ubiquitin-dependent degradation human codon-optimized
   2459..2575    +  CDS            hPEST: PEST degradation sequence from mouse ornithine decarboxylase human codon-optimized
   2624..2745    -  polyA_signal   SV40 poly(A) signal: SV40 polyadenylation signal
   2771..2902    -  CDS            LT_SV40 (fragment): Experimental evidence at protein level: Swiss-Prot protein existence level 1. Isoform 17kT antigen targets host RBL2 for degradation and promotes cell proliferation. Transactivates host cyclin A promoter through its J domain. From Simian virus 40 (SV40).
   2939..3296    +  promoter       SV40 promoter: SV40 enhancer and early promoter
   3327..4364    +  CDS            HygR: hygromycin B phosphotransferase confers resistance to hygromycin
   4388..4436    +  polyA_signal   poly(A) signal: synthetic polyadenylation signal
   4452..4583    +  CDS            TcR (fragment): tetracycline efflux protein; tet; confers resistance to tetracycline
   4763..5351    -  rep_origin     ori: high-copy-number ColE1/pMB1/pBR322/pUC origin of replication
   5551..6411    -  CDS            AmpR: β-lactamase confers resistance to ampicillin, carbenicillin, and related antibiotics
   6412..6453    -  promoter       AmpR promoter (fragment): bla
   6516..6564    +  polyA_signal   poly(A) signal: synthetic polyadenylation signal
   6578..6669    +  misc_feature   pause site: RNA polymerase II transcriptional pause signal from the human α2 globin gene
