[The description below was written by a language model from this plasmid's Addgene catalogue record and pLannotate feature annotations shown in this document.]
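Description:
pGL4_CRE-CMVmin-BC0498-luc2 is a 6.7 kb mammalian reporter plasmid built on the pGL4 luciferase backbone and designed as a barcoded sensor of cAMP/Ca2+ signalling. It is propagated in E. coli from a high-copy ColE1/pUC-type origin under ampicillin selection (AmpR). The feature table also shows an SV40 enhancer/early promoter driving a hygromycin phosphotransferase gene with a synthetic poly(A) signal, which would allow selection of stably transfected mammalian cells.

The synthetic insert was assembled by Gateway cloning, and the attB1, attB4, attB3 and attB2 sites in the annotation mark the junctions between its modules. The first module, between attB1 and attB4, corresponds to the six clustered cAMP response elements (CRE) named in the record. These are not annotated as such, and only short CMV-like fragments are called in this region. It is followed by a minimal CMV promoter, which has little activity alone and so makes transcription depend on CRE-binding factors activated by cAMP or calcium pathways. Between attB3 and attB2 lies a short segment flanked by T3 and T7 promoter sequences, which is presumably the position of the unique barcode BC0498, though the barcode itself is not annotated. Downstream is firefly luc2 fused to hCL1 and hPEST degradation sequences, which shorten the reporter's half-life so that signal tracks promoter activity more closely, terminated by an SV40 poly(A) signal. An upstream synthetic poly(A) signal and transcriptional pause site limit read-through from the backbone.

Because the barcode is transcribed along with the luciferase message, pathway activity can be read out either by luminescence or by barcode quantification. This allows many sensors to be pooled in multiplexed cell-based assays such as drug profiling.
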