Addgene plasmid #227134: pGL4_CRE-CMVmin-BC0498-luc2
Purpose: Barcoded assay, cAMP/Ca2+ sensor; barcode BC0498
Depositing lab: Michael Wehr. Depositing organization: Systasy Bioscience GmbH. Publication: Polypharmacological profiling across protein target families and cellular pathways using the multiplexed cell-based assay platform safetyProfiler reveals efficacy, potency and side effects of drugs. Popovic L, Brankatschk B, Palladino G, Rossner MJ, Wehr MC. Biomed Pharmacother. 2024 Nov;180:117523. doi: 10.1016/j.biopha.2024.117523. Epub 2024 Oct 14. PubMed 39405910.
Backbone
  Vector backbone: pGL4
  Vector type: Mammalian Expression
Growth in bacteria
  Bacterial resistance: Ampicillin, 100 μg/mL
  Growth temperature: 37°C
  Growth strain: DH5alpha
  Copy number: High Copy
Gene/Insert
  Gene/Insert name: 6x clustered CRE element linked to CMV minimal promoter driving barcode 0498 and a luciferase reporter gene
  Species: Synthetic
  Cloning method: Gateway Cloning
Terms and licenses: Academic/Nonprofit Terms; Industry Terms: Not Available to Industry
How to cite: pGL4_CRE-CMVmin-BC0498-luc2 was a gift from Michael Wehr (Addgene plasmid # 227134 ; http://n2t.net/addgene:227134 ; RRID:Addgene_227134)
